Addgene plasmid #33157: pAC-Per
Depositing lab: Michael Rosbash. Depositing organization: Brandeis University. Publication: The doubletime and CKII kinases collaborate to potentiate Drosophila PER transcriptional repressor activity. Nawathean P, Rosbash M. Mol Cell. 2004 Jan 30;13(2):213-23. 10.1016/S1097-2765(03)00503-3 PubMed 14759367.
Backbone
  Vector backbone: pAc5.1/V5-His B
  Backbone manufacturer: Invitrogen
  Backbone size w/o insert (bp): 5400
  Vector type: Insect Expression, Retroviral
  Selectable markers: Hygromycin, Blasticidin
Growth in bacteria
  Bacterial resistance: Ampicillin, 100 μg/mL
  Growth temperature: 37°C
  Growth strain: DH5alpha
  Copy number: Unknown
Gene/Insert
  Gene/Insert name: Per
  Species: D. melanogaster (fly)
  Entrez Gene: per (a.k.a. Dmel_CG2647, CG2647, Clk, Dmel\CG2647, EG:155E2.4, PER, Per, Per-2, clk-6, dPER, dPer, dmper, dper, mel_per)
  Promoter: Actin 5C
  Tag / fusion protein: V5 (C terminal on backbone); 6xHIS (C terminal on backbone)
  Cloning method: Restriction Enzyme; 5′ cloning site none (unknown if destroyed); 3′ cloning site none (unknown if destroyed)
  Sequencing primers: 5′ AC5
Terms and licenses: Academic/Nonprofit Terms; Industry Terms: Not Available to Industry
How to cite: pAC-Per was a gift from Michael Rosbash (Addgene plasmid # 33157 ; http://n2t.net/addgene:33157 ; RRID:Addgene_33157)
