[The description below was written by a language model from this plasmid's Addgene catalogue record.]
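Description:
pAC-Per is an insect-cell expression plasmid built on the commercial pAc5.1/V5-His B backbone (about 5.4 kb without insert) and carrying the Drosophila melanogaster period (per) gene, which encodes the PER circadian clock protein. The insert sits downstream of the Actin 5C promoter, a strong constitutive Drosophila promoter commonly used to drive high-level expression in cultured fly cells such as S2 cells. The backbone supplies C-terminal V5 epitope and 6xHis tags, so PER can be made as a fusion detectable with anti-V5 antibodies and recoverable by metal-affinity purification. The record does not explicitly confirm that the insert is in frame with these tags. The insert was introduced by restriction cloning, but the sites used are not recorded.

The plasmid is propagated in E. coli under ampicillin selection; its copy number is listed as unknown. The catalogue entry also lists the vector type as retroviral and names hygromycin and blasticidin as selectable markers. No feature table is available to confirm that such elements are present on the plasmid, and they are not characteristic of this backbone family, where stable lines are usually made by co-transfecting a separate selection plasmid. These fields should be treated with caution.

The associated publication concerns how the doubletime and CKII kinases cooperate to enhance PER's activity as a transcriptional repressor. This suggests the construct is used for expressing PER in Drosophila cell culture, for example in transcriptional repression assays and in studies of PER phosphorylation and regulation within the circadian clock mechanism.
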