>Addgene plasmid #33157 | pAC-Per | addgene partial sequence | sequence record 42248 | BGH-Rev 5'-TAGAAGGCACAGTCGAGG-3'
ATGGTGATGGTGATGATGACCGGTACGCGTAGAATCGAGACCGAGGAGAGGGTTAGGGATAGGCTTACCT
TCGAAGGGCCCTCTAGACTCGAGCCCATCCCCGTGCTGTGTCTGGTCCTCCTCCGGGTGCTCCATGATCT
TGCTCTCAGATGTGCTCATGCTCTTCAGCTTTCGGTGCTTGGGGTCCTTTTCGGTGTCCGGCGGACTCTC
CGATCCGTCCGTGGTCTTGATGAAGGACGAGTAGAAGGAGGAGAAGCTGGAGCCATCCATGTCGTCGCTA
TTCCCATTGCTGTCCGTGTATTTCTTGTTGTTGGCGGGATTGCTGCTGCTGCAGGGCGGGTCGGAGTTGT
AGTCGCCCATCACGGAGGGAATGGGCGAGGAGTCCGGCACCTCCTTCTTGCAGGGATCGGATACCGCTGC
ACTGGAGCCCGGCTCCGTCTTGACGGATGCGCTCTGCGAGGAGGGACGCTGCACCTGGGCAGGAGTGGTG
ACCGAGTGGAATGCACCCGGCACCTTCTTCGTCATGGACGCCGGCGTGGTCGTGTACACCGACTTGTTGT
ACGCGGATTGGGAGCCCAACGGACGTTCGGGAATCTGGAGAGCGTTGGCCATTCCCGGAAAGGGCATCGG
CTGGTACATCATGGCCGTGGCCGCGGCCGCCGCCGGGTGTGTGTAGAAAAGCGAAGGATGCGGGTACATC
ACGCCGGCCATGTACTGCAGCGGCATGGCCTGGGCGGCCGCGGCAGCCGCCTGCTGCGAGGTGGTGGGCA
TGTCCGTGCCACCCTTGTGCGGATGCTTGTGCATCCGGGGAGAGCGCGTGGGACTGGTGGGCGTCAAGGA
GGCGGGGAT
